LOCUS       pCK032_[CT]_rat_GR-HBD 3097 bp DNA circular UNA 23-OCT-2012
COMMENT     This file is created by Vector NTI http://www.invitrogen.com/
FEATURES             Location/Qualifiers
     misc_feature    join(2601..3097,1..118)
                     /vntifkey="21"
                     /label="rep (pMB1)"
     rep_origin      complement(103)
                     /vntifkey="33"
                     /label=ORI
                     /note="RNaseH cleavage point"
     primer          211..230
                     /label=JS836
     primer          <351..383
                     /label=JS1454
     CDS             367..>1197
                     /label="rat GR receptor hormone-binding domain [Rattus
                     norvegicus]"
     primer          complement(1177..>1204)
                     /label=JS1455
     misc_feature    1201..1204
                     /vntifkey="21"
                     /label=GCTT
     primer          complement(1318..1335)
                     /label=JS837
     CDS             1431..2441
                     /vntifkey="4"
                     /label="Sm/Sp no DraIII"
     mutation        2408
                     /vntifkey="62"
                     /label="G to A"
ORIGIN
        1 AGGGGGAAAC GCCTGGTATC TTTATAGTCC TGTCGGGTTT CGCCACCTCT GACTTGAGCG
       61 TCGATTTTTG TGATGCTCGT CAGGGGGGCG GAGCCTATGG AAAAACGCCA GCAACGCGGC
      121 CTTTTTACGG TTCCTGGCCT TTTGCTGGCC TTTTGCTCAC ATGTTCTTTC CTGCGTTATC
      181 CCCTGATTCT GTGGATAACC GTATTACCGC CTTTGAGTGA GCTGATACCG CTCGCCGCAG
      241 CCGAACGACC GAGCGCAGCG AGTCAGTGAG CGAGGAAGCG GAAGAGCGCC CAATACGCAA
      301 ACCGCCTCTC CCCGCGCGTT GGCCGATTCA TTAATCACTC TGTGGTCTCA TTCGgctgca
      361 TCTGCTATTC AGCAAGCCAC TGCAGGAGTC TCACAAGACA CTTCGGAAAA TCCTAACAAA
      421 ACAATAGTTC CTGCTGCATT ACCACAGCTC ACCCCTACCT TGGTGTCACT GCTGGAGGTG
      481 ATTGAACCCG AGGTGTTGTA TGCAGGATAT GATAGCTCTG TTCCAGATTC AGCATGGAGA
      541 ATTATGACCA CACTCAACAT GTTAGGTGGG CGTCAAGTGA TTGCAGCAGT GAAATGGGCA
      601 AAGGCGATAC CAGGCTTCAG AAACTTACAC CTGGATGACC AAATGACCCT GCTACAGTAC
      661 TCATGGATGT TTCTCATGGC ATTTGCCCTG GGTTGGAGAT CATACAGACA ATCAAGTGGA
      721 AACCTGCTCT GCTTTGCTCC TGATCTGATT ATTAATGAGC AGAGAATGTC TCTACCCTGC
      781 ATGTATGACC AATGTAAACA CATGCTGTTT GTCTCCTCTG AATTACAAAG ATTGCAGGTA
      841 TCCTATGAAG AGTATCTCTG TATGAAAACC TTACTGCTTC TCTCCTCAGT TCCTAAGGAA
      901 GGTCTGAAGA GCCAAGAGTT ATTTGATGAG ATTCGAATGA CTTATATCAA AGAGCTAGGA
      961 AAAGCCATCG TCAAAAGGGA AGGGAACTCC AGTCAGAACT GGCAACGGTT TTACCAACTG
     1021 ACAAAGCTTC TGGACTCCAT GCATGAGGTG GTTGAGAATC TCCTTACCTA CTGCTTCCAG
     1081 ACATTTTTGG ATAAGACCAT GAGTATTGAA TTCCCAGAGA TGTTAGCTGA AATCATCACT
     1141 AATCAGATAC CAAAATATTC AAATGGAAAT ATCAAAAAGC TTCTGTTTCA TCAAAAATGA
     1201 GCTTTGAGAC CACGAAGTGG CTCTTCAGTG GACGAAAGGG CCTCGTGATA CGCCTATTTT
     1261 TATAGGTTAA TGTCATGATA ATAATGGTTT CTTAGACGTC AGGTGGCACT TTTCGGGGAA
     1321 ATGTGCGCGG AACCCCTATT TGTTTATTTT TCTAAATACA TTCAAATATG TATCCGCTCA
     1381 TGAGACAATA ACCCTGATAA ATGCTTCAAT AATATTGAAA AAGGAAGAGT ATGCGCTCAC
     1441 GCAACTGGTC CAGAACCTTG ACCGAACGCA GCGGTGGTAA CGGCGCAGTG GCGGTTTTCA
     1501 TGGCTTGTTA TGACTGTTTT TTTGGGGTAC AGTCTATGCC TCGGGCATCC AAGCAGCAAG
     1561 CGCGTTACGC CGTGGGTCGA TGTTTGATGT TATGGAGCAG CAACGATGTT ACGCAGCAGG
     1621 GCAGTCGCCC TAAAACAAAG TTAAACATCA TGAGGGAAGC GGTGATCGCC GAAGTATCGA
     1681 CTCAACTATC AGAGGTAGTT GGCGTCATCG AGCGCCATCT CGAACCGACG TTGCTGGCCG
     1741 TACATTTGTA CGGCTCCGCA GTGGATGGCG GCCTGAAGCC ACACAGCGAT ATTGATTTGC
     1801 TGGTTACGGT GACCGTAAGG CTTGATGAAA CAACGCGGCG AGCTTTGATC AACGACCTTT
     1861 TGGAAACTTC GGCTTCCCCT GGAGAGAGCG AGATTCTCCG CGCTGTAGAA GTCACCATTG
     1921 TTGTGCACGA CGACATCATT CCGTGGCGTT ATCCAGCTAA GCGCGAACTG CAATTTGGAG
     1981 AATGGCAGCG CAATGACATT CTTGCAGGTA TCTTCGAGCC AGCCACGATC GACATTGATC
     2041 TGGCTATCTT GCTGACAAAA GCAAGAGAAC ATAGCGTTGC CTTGGTAGGT CCAGCGGCGG
     2101 AGGAACTCTT TGATCCGGTT CCTGAACAGG ATCTATTTGA GGCGCTAAAT GAAACCTTAA
     2161 CGCTATGGAA CTCGCCGCCC GACTGGGCTG GCGATGAGCG AAATGTAGTG CTTACGTTGT
     2221 CCCGCATTTG GTACAGCGCA GTAACCGGCA AAATCGCGCC GAAGGATGTC GCTGCCGACT
     2281 GGGCAATGGA GCGCCTGCCG GCCCAGTATC AGCCCGTCAT ACTTGAAGCT AGACAGGCTT
     2341 ATCTTGGACA AGAAGAAGAT CGCTTGGCCT CGCGCGCAGA TCAGTTGGAA GAATTTGTCC
     2401 ATTACGTAAA AGGCGAGATC ACCAAGGTAG TCGGCAAATA ACTGTCAGAC CAAGTTTACT
     2461 CATATATACT TTAGATTGAT TTAAAACTTC ATTTTTAATT TAAAAGGATC TAGGTGAAGA
     2521 TCCTTTTTGA TAATCTCATG ACCAAAATCC CTTAACGTGA GTTTTCGTTC CACTGAGCGT
     2581 CAGACCCCGT AGAAAAGATC AAAGGATCTT CTTGAGATCC TTTTTTTCTG CGCGTAATCT
     2641 GCTGCTTGCA AACAAAAAAA CCACCGCTAC CAGCGGTGGT TTGTTTGCCG GATCAAGAGC
     2701 TACCAACTCT TTTTCCGAAG GTAACTGGCT TCAGCAGAGC GCAGATACCA AATACTGTCC
     2761 TTCTAGTGTA GCCGTAGTTA GGCCACCACT TCAAGAACTC TGTAGCACCG CCTACATACC
     2821 TCGCTCTGCT AATCCTGTTA CCAGTGGCTG CTGCCAGTGG CGATAAGTCG TGTCTTACCG
     2881 GGTTGGACTC AAGACGATAG TTACCGGATA AGGCGCAGCG GTCGGGCTGA ACGGGGGGTT
     2941 CGTGCACACA GCCCAGCTTG GAGCGAACGA CCTACACCGA ACTGAGATAC CTACAGCGTG
     3001 AGCTATGAGA AAGCGCCACG CTTCCCGAAG GGAGAAAGGC GGACAGGTAT CCGGTAAGCG
     3061 GCAGGGTCGG AACAGGAGAG CGCACGAGGG AGCTTCC
//
