>Addgene plasmid #105412 | pCK032 | addgene full sequence | sequence record 207370 | Addgene NGS Result
AGGGGGAAACGCCTGGTATCTTTATAGTCCTGTCGGGTTTCGCCACCTCTGACTTGAGCGTCGATTTTTG
TGATGCTCGTCAGGGGGGCGGAGCCTATGGAAAAACGCCAGCAACGCGGCCTTTTTACGGTTCCTGGCCT
TTTGCTGGCCTTTTGCTCACATGTTCTTTCCTGCGTTATCCCCTGATTCTGTGGATAACCGTATTACCGC
CTTTGAGTGAGCTGATACCGCTCGCCGCAGCCGAACGACCGAGCGCAGCGAGTCAGTGAGCGAGGAAGCG
GAAGAGCGCCCAATACGCAAACCGCCTCTCCCCGCGCGTTGGCCGATTCATTAATCACTCTGTGGTCTCA
TTCGGCTGCATCTGCTATTCAGCAAGCCACTGCAGGAGTCTCACAAGACACTTCGGAAAATCCTAACAAA
ACAATAGTTCCTGCTGCATTACCACAGCTCACCCCTACCTTGGTGTCACTGCTGGAGGTGATTGAACCCG
AGGTGTTGTATGCAGGATATGATAGCTCTGTTCCAGATTCAGCATGGAGAATTATGACCACACTCAACAT
GTTAGGTGGGCGTCAAGTGATTGCAGCAGTGAAATGGGCAAAGGCGATACCAGGCTTCAGAAACTTACAC
CTGGATGACCAAATGACCCTGCTACAGTACTCATGGATGTTTCTCATGGCATTTGCCCTGGGTTGGAGAT
CATACAGACAATCAAGTGGAAACCTGCTCTGCTTTGCTCCTGATCTGATTATTAATGAGCAGAGAATGTC
TCTACCCTGCATGTATGACCAATGTAAACACATGCTGTTTGTCTCCTCTGAATTACAAAGATTGCAGGTA
TCCTATGAAGAGTATCTCTGTATGAAAACCTTACTGCTTCTCTCCTCAGTTCCTAAGGAAGGTCTGAAGA
GCCAAGAGTTATTTGATGAGATTCGAATGACTTATATCAAAGAGCTAGGAAAAGCCATCGTCAAAAGGGA
AGGGAACTCCAGTCAGAACTGGCAACGGTTTTACCAACTGACAAAGCTTCTGGACTCCATGCATGAGGTG
GTTGAGAATCTCCTTACCTACTGCTTCCAGACATTTTTGGATAAGACCATGAGTATTGAATTCCCAGAGA
TGTTAGCTGAAATCATCACTAATCAGATACCAAAATATTCAAATGGAAATATCAAAAAGCTTCTGTTTCA
TCAAAAATGAGCTTTGAGACCACGAAGTGGCTCTTCAGTGGACGAAAGGGCCTCGTGATACGCCTATTTT
TATAGGTTAATGTCATGATAATAATGGTTTCTTAGACGTCAGGTGGCACTTTTCGGGGAAATGTGCGCGG
AACCCCTATTTGTTTATTTTTCTAAATACATTCAAATATGTATCCGCTCATGAGACAATAACCCTGATAA
ATGCTTCAATAATATTGAAAAAGGAAGAGTATGCGCTCACGCAACTGGTCCAGAACCTTGACCGAACGCA
GCGGTGGTAACGGCGCAGTGGCGGTTTTCATGGCTTGTTATGACTGTTTTTTTTTGGGGTACAGTCTATG
CCTCGGGCATCCAAGCAGCAAGCGCGTTACGCCGTGGGTCGATGTTTGATGTTATGGAGCAGCAACGATG
TTACGCAGCAGGGCAGTCGCCCTAAAACAAAGTTAAACATCATGAGGGAAGCGGTGATCGCCGAAGTATC
GACTCAACTATCAGAGGTAGTTGGCGTCATCGAGCGCCATCTCGAACCGACGTTGCTGGCCGTACATTTG
TACGGCTCCGCAGTGGATGGCGGCCTGAAGCCACACAGCGATATTGATTTGCTGGTTACGGTGACCGTAA
GGCTTGATGAAACAACGCGGCGAGCTTTGATCAACGACCTTTTGGAAACTTCGGCTTCCCCTGGAGAGAG
CGAGATTCTCCGCGCTGTAGAAGTCACCATTGTTGTGCACGACGACATCATTCCGTGGCGTTATCCAGCT
AAGCGCGAACTGCAATTTGGAGAATGGCAGCGCAATGACATTCTTGCAGGTATCTTCGAGCCAGCCACGA
TCGACATTGATCTGGCTATCTTGCTGACAAAAGCAAGAGAACATAGCGTTGCCTTGGTAGGTCCAGCGGC
GGAGGAACTCTTTGATCCGGTTCCTGAACAGGATCTATTTGAGGCGCTAAATGAAACCTTAACGCTATGG
AACTCGCCGCCCGACTGGGCTGGCGATGAGCGAAATGTAGTGCTTACGTTGTCCCGCATTTGGTACAGCG
CAGTAACCGGCAAAATCGCGCCGAAGGATGTCGCTGCCGACTGGGCAATGGAGCGCCTGCCGGCCCAGTA
TCAGCCCGTCATACTTGAAGCTAGACAGGCTTATCTTGGACAAGAAGAAGATCGCTTGGCCTCGCGCGCA
GATCAGTTGGAAGAATTTGTCCATTACGTAAAAGGCGAGATCACCAAGGTAGTCGGCAAATAACTGTCAG
ACCAAGTTTACTCATATATACTTTAGATTGATTTAAAACTTCATTTTTAATTTAAAAGGATCTAGGTGAA
GATCCTTTTTGATAATCTCATGACCAAAATCCCTTAACGTGAGTTTTCGTTCCACTGAGCGTCAGACCCC
GTAGAAAAGATCAAAGGATCTTCTTGAGATCCTTTTTTTCTGCGCGTAATCTGCTGCTTGCAAACAAAAA
AACCACCGCTACCAGCGGTGGTTTGTTTGCCGGATCAAGAGCTACCAACTCTTTTTCCGAAGGTAACTGG
CTTCAGCAGAGCGCAGATACCAAATACTGTTCTTCTAGTGTAGCCGTAGTTAGGCCACCACTTCAAGAAC
TCTGTAGCACCGCCTACATACCTCGCTCTGCTAATCCTGTTACCAGTGGCTGCTGCCAGTGGCGATAAGT
CGTGTCTTACCGGGTTGGACTCAAGACGATAGTTACCGGATAAGGCGCAGCGGTCGGGCTGAACGGGGGG
TTCGTGCACACAGCCCAGCTTGGAGCGAACGACCTACACCGAACTGAGATACCTACAGCGTGAGCTATGA
GAAAGCGCCACGCTTCCCGAAGGGAGAAAGGCGGACAGGTATCCGGTAAGCGGCAGGGTCGGAACAGGAG
AGCGCACGAGGGAGCTTCC
Features (pLannotate 1.2.2; 7 found; start..end, strand, type, name):
    286..335     +  CDS            lacI (fragment): lac repressor; lacI; The lac repressor binds to the lac operator to inhibit transcription in E. coli. This inhibition can be relieved by adding lactose or isopropyl-β-D-thiogalactopyranoside (IPTG).
    367..1197    +  CDS            Nr3c1 (fragment): GCR_RAT - Also known as Grl. Experimental evidence at protein level: Swiss-Prot protein existence level 1. [Isoform A]: Has transcriptional activation and repression activity. Mediates glucocorticoid-induced apoptosis. Promotes accurate chromosome segregation during mitosis. May act as a tumor suppressor. May play a negative role in adipogenesis through the regulation of lipolytic and antilipogenic gene expression. From Rattus norvegicus (Rat).
   1326..1430    +  promoter       AmpR promoter: bla
   1421..1501    -  CDS            int (fragment): INT2_ECOLX - Protein inferred from homology: Swiss-Prot protein existence level 3. Putative integrase believed to be involved in the insertion of antibiotic resistance genes into plasmids and transposons. From Escherichia coli.
   1589..1645    +  CDS            GmR (fragment): gentamycin acetyltransferase; aacC1; confers resistance to gentamycin
   1652..2440    +  CDS            aadA: S3AD_ECOLX - Experimental evidence at protein level: Swiss-Prot protein existence level 1. Mediates bacterial resistance to the antibiotics streptomycin and spectinomycin. From Escherichia coli.
   2614..103     +  rep_origin     ori (across the origin): high-copy-number ColE1/pMB1/pBR322/pUC origin of replication
