[The description below was written by a language model from this plasmid's Addgene catalogue record, the feature table of its GenBank file and pLannotate feature annotations shown in this document.]
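Description:
pCK032 is a small (about 3.1 kb) level 0 part plasmid for the plant Modular Cloning (MoClo) Golden Gate system, built in the pAGM1301 backbone. It is maintained in E. coli at high copy from a pMB1/ColE1-type origin and selected with spectinomycin through an aadA streptomycin/spectinomycin resistance gene, which the annotation places downstream of a bla (AmpR) promoter. The short lacI, integrase and gentamicin acetyltransferase fragments picked up by automated annotation appear to be backbone or resistance-cassette remnants rather than functional genes.

The insert is the hormone-binding domain of the rat (Rattus norvegicus) glucocorticoid receptor (Nr3c1), an approximately 830 bp coding fragment from which internal BsaI and BpiI recognition sites have been removed so that it is compatible with type IIS assembly. It was inserted via BpiI sites that were destroyed during cloning. The "[CT]" designation in the GenBank record name and the annotated GCTT four-base overhang directly after the coding sequence indicate that the part is formatted as a C-terminal tag module, to be fused in frame behind a coding sequence of interest. The plasmid carries no promoter or terminator for expressing the domain; these are supplied by other modules when a transcription unit is assembled.

The record gives the purpose only as synthetic biology. In general, fusing the glucocorticoid receptor hormone-binding domain to a protein makes that protein's nuclear localisation or activity dependent on a steroid ligand such as dexamethasone, so this part is suited to building chemically inducible fusion proteins in plant expression constructs.
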