Addgene plasmid #105412: pCK032
Purpose: Synthetic biology
Depositing lab: Johannes Stuttmann. Depositing organization: Martin-Luther-Universitaet Halle-Wittenberg. Publication: Peripheral infrastructure vectors and an extended set of plant parts for the Modular Cloning system. Gantner J, Ordon J, Ilse T, Kretschmer C, Gruetzner R, Lofke C, Dagdas Y, Burstenbinder K, Marillonnet S, Stuttmann J. PLoS One. 2018 May 30;13(5):e0197185. doi: 10.1371/journal.pone.0197185. eCollection 2018. PubMed 29847550.
Backbone
  Vector backbone: pAGM1301 (Engler et al., 2014)
  Vector type: Synthetic Biology
Growth in bacteria
  Bacterial resistance: Spectinomycin, 50 μg/mL
  Growth temperature: 37°C
  Growth strain: DH5alpha
  Copy number: High Copy
Gene/Insert
  Gene/Insert name: Hormone-binding domain (glucocorticoid receptor)
  Species: R. norvegicus (rat)
  Mutation: BsaI/ BpiI restriction sites removed
  Cloning method: Restriction Enzyme; 5′ cloning site BpiI (destroyed during cloning); 3′ cloning site BpiI (destroyed during cloning)
  Sequencing primers: 5′ CTTTGAGTGAGCTGATACCG; 3′ GGGTTCCGCGCACATTTC
Terms and licenses: Academic/Nonprofit Terms; Industry Terms: Not Available to Industry
How to cite: pCK032 was a gift from Johannes Stuttmann (Addgene plasmid # 105412 ; http://n2t.net/addgene:105412 ; RRID:Addgene_105412)
